>Addgene plasmid #192837 | pET29-hMIGA2(306-593)-6xhis | addgene full sequence | sequence record 379958 | Addgene NGS Result
ATTGGCGAATGGG
[124 nt withheld, positions 14-137]
C
[91 nt withheld, positions 139-229]
A
[49 nt withheld, positions 231-279]
CCTTTGACGTTGGAGTCCACGTTCTTT
[37 nt withheld, positions 307-343]
ACCCTATCTCGGTCTATTCTTTTGATTTATAAGGGATTTTGCCGATTTCGGCCTATTGGTTAAAAAATGA
GCTGATTTAACAAAAATTTAACGCGAATTTTAACAAAATATTAACGCTTACAATTTAGGTGGCACTTTTC
GGGGAAATGTGCGCGGAACCCCTATTTGTTTATTTTTCTAAATACATTCAAATATGTATCCGCTCATGAA
TTAATTCTTAGAAAAACTCATCGAGCATCAAATGAAACTGCAATTTATTCATATCAGGATTATCAATACC
ATATTTTTGAAAAAGCCGTTTCTGTAATGAAGGAGAAAACTCACCGAGGCAGTTCCATAGGATGGCAAGA
TCCTGGTATCGGTCTGCGATTCCGACTCGTCCAACATCAATACAACCTATTAATTTCCCCTCGTCAAAAA
TAAGGTTATCAAGTGAGAAATCACCATGAGTGACGACTGAATCCGGTGAGAATGGCAAAAGTTTATGCAT
TTCTTTCCAGACTTGTTCAACAGGCCAGCCATTACGCTCGTCATCAAAATCACTCGCATCAACCAAACCG
TTATTCATTCGTGATTGCGCCTGAGCGAGACGAAATACGCGATCGCTGTTAAAAGGACAATTACAAACAG
GAATCGAATGCAACCGGCGCAGGAACACTGCCAGCGCATCAACAATATTTTCACCTGAATCAGGATATTC
TTCTAATACCTGGAATGCTGTTTTCCCGGGGATCGCAGTGGTGAGTAACCATGCATCATCAGGAGTACGG
ATAAAATGCTTGATGGTCGGAAGAGGCATAAATTCCGTCAGCCAGTTTAGTCTGACCATCTCATCTGTAA
CATCATTGGCAACGCTACCTTTGCCATGTTTCAGAAACAACTCTGGCGCATCGGGCTTCCCATACAATCG
ATAGATTGTCGCACCTGATTGCCCGACATTATCGCGAGCCCATTTATACCCATATAAATCAGCATCCATG
TTGGAATTTAATCGCGGCCTAGAGCAAGACGTTTCCCGTTGAATATGGCTCATAACACCCCTTGTATTAC
TGTTTATGTAAGCAGACAGTTTTATTGTTCATGACCAAAATCCCTTAACGTGAGTTTTCGTTCCACTGAG
CGTCAGACCCCGTAGAAAAGATCAAAGGATCTTCTTGAGATCCTTTTTTTCTGCGCGTAATCTGCTGCTT
GCAAACAAAAAAACCACCGCTACCAGCGGTGGTTTGTTTGCCGGATCAAGAGCTACCAACTCTTTTTCCG
AAGGTAACTGGCTTCAGCAGAGCGCAGATACCAAATACTGTCCTTCTAGTGTAGCCGTAGTTAGGCCACC
ACTTCAAGAACTCTGTAGCACCGCCTACATACCTCGCTCTGCTAATCCTGTTACCAGTGGCTGCTGCCAG
TGGCGATAAGTCGTGTCTTACCGGGTTGGACTCAAGACGATAGTTACCGGATAAGGCGCAGCGGTCGGGC
TGAACGGGGGGTTCGTGCACACAGCCCAGCTTGGAGCGAACGACCTACACCGAACTGAGATACCTACAGC
GTGAGCTATGAGAAAGCGCCACGCTTCCCGAAGGGAGAAAGGCGGACAGGTATCCGGTAAGCGGCAGGGT
CGGAACAGGAGAGCGCACGAGGGAGCTTCCAGGGGGAAACGCCTGGTATCTTTATAGTCCTGTCGGGTTT
CGCCACCTCTGACTTGAGCGTCGATTTTTGTGATGCTCGTCAGGGGGGCGGAGCCTATGGAAAAACGCCA
GCAACGCGGCCTTTTTACGGTTCCTGGCCTTTTGCTGGCCTTTTGCTCACATGTTCTTTCCTGCGTTATC
CCCTGATTCTGTGGATAACCGTATTACCGCCTTTGAGTGAGCTGATACCGCTCGCCGCAGCCGAACGACC
GAGCGCAGCGAGTCAGTGAGCGAGGAAGCGGAAGAGCGCCTGATGCGGTATTTTCTCCTTACGCATCTGT
GCGGTATTTCACACCGCAATGGTGCACTCTCAGTACAATCTGCTCTGATGCCGCATAGTTAAGCCAGTAT
ACACTCCGCTATCGCTACGTGACTGGGTCATGGCTGCGCCCCGACACCCGCCAACACCCGCTGACGCGCC
CTGACGGGCTTGTCTGCTCCCGGCATCCGCTTACAGACAAGCTGTGACCGTCTCCGGGAGCTGCATGTGT
CAGAGGTTTTCACCGTCATCACCGAAACGCGCGAGGCAGCTGCGGTAAAGCTCATCAGCGTGGTCGTGAA
GCGATTCACAGATGTCTGCCTGTTCATCCGCGTCCAGCTCGTTGAGTTTCTCCAGAAGCGTTAATGTCTG
GCTTCTGATAAAGCGGGCCATGTTAAGGGCGGTTTTTTCCTGTTTGGTCACTGATGCCTCCGTGTAAGGG
GGATTTCTGTTCATGGGGGTAATGATACCGATGAAACGAGAGAGGATGCTCACGATACGGGTTACTGATG
ATGAACATGCCCGGTTACTGGAACGTTGTGAGGGTAAACAACTGGCGGTATGGATGCGGCGGGACCAGAG
AAAAATCACTCAGGGTCAATGCCAGCGCTTCGTTAATACAGATGTAGGTGTTCCACAGGGTAGCCAGCAG
CATCCTGCGATGCAGATCCGGAACATAATGGTGCAGGGCGCTGACTTCCGCGTTTCCAGACTTTACGAAA
CACGGAAACCGAAGACCATTCATGTTGTTGCTCAGGTCGCAGACGTTTTGCAGCAGCAGTCGCTTCACGT
TCGCTCGCGTATCGGTGATTCATTCTGCTAACCAGTAAGGCAACCCCGCCAGCCTAGCCGGGTCCTCAAC
GACAGGAGCACGATCATGCGCACCCGTGGGGCCGCCATGCCGGCGATAATGGCCTGCTTCTCGCCGAAAC
GTTTGGTGGCGGGACCAGTGACGAAGGCTTGAGCGAGGGCGTGCAAGATTCCGAATACCGCAAGCGACAG
GCCGATCATCGTCGCGCTCCAGCGAAAGCGGTCCTCGCCGAAAATGACCCAGAGCGCTGCCGGCACCTGT
CCTACGAGTTGCATGATAAAGAAGACAGTCATAAGTGCGGCGACGATAGTCATGCCCCGCGCCCACCGGA
AGGAGCTGACTGGGTTGAAGGCTCTCAAGGGCATCGGTCGAGATCCCGGTGCCTAATGAGTGAGCTAACT
TACATTAATTGCGTTGCGCTCACTGCCCGCTTTCCAGTCGGGAAACCTGTCGTGCCAGCTGCATTAATGA
ATCGGCCAACGCGCGGGGAGAGGCGGTTTGCGTATTGGGCGCCAGGGTGGTTTTTCTTTTCACCAGTGAG
ACGGGCAACAGCTGATTGCCCTTCACCGCCTGGCCCTGAGAGAGTTGCAGCAAGCGGTCCACGCTGGTTT
GCCCCAGCAGGCGAAAATCCTGTTTGATGGTGGTTAACGGCGGGATATAACATGAGCTGTCTTCGGTATC
GTCGTATCCCACTACCGAGATGTCCGCACCAACGCGCAGCCCGGACTCGGTAATGGCGCGCATTGCGCCC
AGCGCCATCTGATCGTTGGCAACCAGCATCGCAGTGGGAACGATGCCCTCATTCAGCATTTGCATGGTTT
GTTGAAAACCGGACATGGCACTCCAGTCGCCTTCCCGTTCCGCTATCGGCTGAATTTGATTGCGAGTGAG
ATATTTATGCCAGCCAGCCAGACGCAGACGCGCCGAGACAGAACTTAATGGGCCCGCTAACAGCGCGATT
TGCTGGTGACCCAATGCGACCAGATGCTCCACGCCCAGTCGCGTACCGTCTTCATGGGAGAAAATAATAC
TGTTGATGGGTGTCTGGTCAGAGACATCAAGAAATAACGCCGGAACATTAGTGCAGGCAGCTTCCACAGC
AATGGCATCCTGGTCATCCAGCGGATAGTTAATGATCAGCCCACTGACGCGTTGCGCGAGAAGATTGTGC
ACCGCCGCTTTACAGGCTTCGACGCCGCTTCGTTCTACCATCGACACCACCACGCTGGCACCCAGTTGAT
CGGCGCGAGATTTAATCGCCGCGACAATTTGCGACGGCGCGTGCAGGGCCAGACTGGAGGTGGCAACGCC
AATCAGCAACGACTGTTTGCCCGCCAGTTGTTGTGCCACGCGGTTGGGAATGTAATTCAGCTCCGCCATC
GCCGCTTCCACTTTTTCCCGCGTTTTCGCAGAAACGTGGCTGGCCTGGTTCACCACGCGGGAAACGGTCT
GATAAGAGACACCGGCATACTCTGCGACATCGTATAACGTTACTGGTTTCACATTCACCACCCTGAATTG
ACTCTCTTCCGGGCGCTATCATGCCATACCGCGAAAGGTTTTGCGCCATTCGATGGTGTCCGGGATCTCG
ACGCTCTCCCTTATGCGACTCCTGCATTAGGAAGCAGCCCAGTAGTAGGTTGAGGCCGTTGAGCACCGCC
GCCGCAAGGAATGGTGCATGCAAGGAGATGGCGCCCAACAGTCCCCCGGCCACGGGGCCTGCCACCATAC
CCACGCCGAAACAAGCGCTCATGAGCCCGAAGTGGCGAGCCCGATCTTCCCCATCGGTGATGTCGGCGAT
ATAGGCGCCAGCAACCGCACCTGTGGCGCCGGTGATGCCGGCCACGATGCGTCCGGCGTAGAGGATCGAG
ATCGATCTCGATCCCGCGAAATTAATACGACTCACTATAGGGGAATTGTGAGCGGATAACAATTCCCCTC
TAGAAATAATTTTGTTTAACTTTAAGAAGGAGATATACATATGGGCGACTATCCGATTCCGCTGAGCCGT
CCGGCGGCGGCGTATGAGGAAGCGCTGCAACTGGTGAAAGAAGGCCGTGTTCCGTGCCGTACCCTGCGTA
CCGAGCTGCTGGGTTGCTACAGCGACCAGGATTTTCTGGCGAAGCTGCACTGCGTGCGTCAAGCGTTCGA
AGGTCTGCTGGAGGATAAAAGCAACCAGCTGTTCTTTGGCAAAGTGGGTCGTCAAATGGTTACCGGCCTG
ATGACCAAGGCGGAGAAGAGCCCGAAGGGTTTTCTGGAGAGCTACGAGGAAATGCTGAGCTATGCGCTGC
GTCCGGAAACCTGGGCGACCACCCGTCTGGAGCTGGAAGGTCGTGGCGTGGTTTGCATGAGCTTCTTTGA
CATCGTTCTGGATTTTATTCTGATGGACGCGTTCGAAGATCTGGAGAACCCGCCGGCGAGCGTGCTGGCG
GTTCTGCGTAACCGTTGGCTGAGCGACAGCTTCAAAGAAACCGCGCTGGCGACCGCGTGCTGGAGCGTGC
TGAAGGCGAAACGTCGTCTGCTGATGGTTCCGGATGGTTTCATCAGCCACTTTTACAGCGTGAGCGAACA
CGTGAGCCCGGTTCTGGCGTTCGGCTTTCTGGGTCCGAAACCGCAGCTGGCGGAAGTGTGCGCGTTCTTT
AAGCACCAGATTGTTCAATACCTGCGTGACATGTTCGACCTGGATAACGTTCGTTATACCAGCCTGCCGG
CGCTGGCGGATGATATCCTGCAGCTGAGCCGTCGTCGTAGCGAGATTCTGCTGGGTTATCTGGGTGTGCC
GGCGGCGAGCAGCGCGGGCGTTAACGGTGCGCTGCCGCGTGAAAACGGTCCGCTGGGCGAGCTGCAACTC
GAGCACCACCACCACCACCACTGAGATCCGGCTGCTAACAAAGCCCGAAAGGAAGCTGAGTTGGCTGCTG
CCACCGCTGAGCAATAACTAGCATAACCCCTTGGGGCCTCTAAACGGGTCTTGAGGGGTTTTTTGCTGAA
AGGAGGAACTATATCCGG
Features (pLannotate 1.2.2; 19 found; start..end, strand, type, name):
     14..442     +  rep_origin     f1 ori (sequence partly withheld): f1 bacteriophage origin of replication; arrow indicates direction of (+) strand synthesis
    495..552     +  promoter       AmpR promoter (fragment): bla
    561..1376    -  CDS            KanR: aminoglycoside phosphotransferase; aph(3')-Ia; confers resistance to kanamycin in bacteria or G418 (Geneticin®) in eukaryotes
   1498..2086    +  rep_origin     ori: high-copy-number ColE1/pMB1/pBR322/pUC origin of replication
   2272..2411    -  misc_feature   bom: basis of mobility region from pBR322
   2513..2704    -  CDS            rop: Rop protein, which maintains plasmids at low copy number; rop
   2721..3101    +  CDS            YPB1_ECOLX: Protein predicted: Swiss-Prot protein existence level 4. From Escherichia coli.
   3173..3464    -  CDS            TcR (fragment): tetracycline efflux protein; tet; confers resistance to tetracycline
   3479..3500    -  protein_bind   CAP binding site: CAP binding activates transcription in the presence of cAMP. E. coli catabolite activator protein
   3513..4595    -  CDS            lacI: lac repressor; lacI; The lac repressor binds to the lac operator to inhibit transcription in E. coli. This inhibition can be relieved by adding lactose or isopropyl-β-D-thiogalactopyranoside (IPTG).
   4596..4673    -  promoter       lacI promoter: lacI
   4681..4960    -  CDS            TcR (fragment): tetracycline efflux protein; tet; confers resistance to tetracycline
   4986..5004    +  promoter       T7 promoter: promoter for bacteriophage T7 RNA polymerase
   5005..5029    +  protein_bind   lac operator: The lac repressor binds to the lac operator to inhibit transcription in E. coli. This inhibition can be relieved by adding lactose or isopropyl-β-D-thiogalactopyranoside (IPTG). lac repressor encoded by lacI
   5044..5066    +  RBS            RBS: efficient ribosome binding site from bacteriophage T7 gene 10 (Olins and Rangwala, 1989)
   5068..5940    +  CDS            MIGA2 (fragment): MIGA2_HUMAN - Also known as C9orf54 From Homo sapiens (Human).
   5947..5964    +  CDS            9xHis (fragment): 9xHis affinity tag
   5974..6023    +  CDS            SET1 (fragment): solubility-enhancement tag derived from T7 phage gene 10B
   6031..6078    +  terminator     T7 terminator: transcription terminator for bacteriophage T7 RNA polymerase
