[The description below was written by a language model from this plasmid's Addgene catalogue record and pLannotate feature annotations shown in this document.]
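Description:
pET29-hMIGA2(306-593)-6xhis is a bacterial expression plasmid built on the pET29a(+) backbone for producing a fragment of human Mitoguardin 2 (MIGA2, also known as C9orf54 or FAM73B) in E. coli. The catalogue lists a total size of about 6.1 kb, matching the sequenced record. It is selected with kanamycin through an aminoglycoside phosphotransferase gene and replicates from a ColE1/pBR322-type origin. The feature table also shows the bom and rop elements typical of pET vectors, although the catalogue describes the plasmid as high copy. An f1 origin is present as well. Short annotations for tetracycline-resistance fragments, an AmpR promoter fragment and a predicted E. coli protein are backbone remnants rather than functional parts.

The 864 bp insert is a codon-optimized sequence encoding residues 306-593 of MIGA2, introduced by Gibson cloning and followed in frame by a C-terminal 6xHis tag for affinity purification (the annotation software labels this as a partial 9xHis match). Expression is driven by the T7 promoter with an adjacent lac operator and the phage T7 gene 10 ribosome binding site, and transcription ends at the T7 terminator. The plasmid-borne lacI gene supplies lac repressor, so expression stays repressed until induced with IPTG in a host that provides T7 RNA polymerase. A short "SET1" match annotated between the His tag and the terminator lies downstream of the tag and is probably vector sequence rather than part of the product.

The depositor describes this fragment as the lipid transfer construct. It is intended for recombinant production of the MIGA2 fragment, in connection with work on MIGA2-mediated lipid transfer, mitochondrial morphology and lipid droplet formation.
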