Addgene plasmid #192837: pET29-hMIGA2(306-593)-6xhis
Purpose: Express codon-optimized human MIGA2 fragment 306-593 with a C-terminal 6xhis tag (lipid transfer construct) in bacteria
Depositing lab: Karin Reinisch. Depositing organization: Yale University. Publication: Mitoguardin-2-mediated lipid transfer preserves mitochondrial morphology and lipid droplet formation. Hong Z, Adlakha J, Wan N, Guinn E, Giska F, Gupta K, Melia TJ, Reinisch KM. J Cell Biol. 2022 Dec 5;221(12):e202207022. doi: 10.1083/jcb.202207022. Epub 2022 Oct 25. PubMed 36282247.
Backbone
  Vector backbone: pET29a(+)
  Total vector size (bp): 6105
  Vector type: Bacterial Expression
Growth in bacteria
  Bacterial resistance: Kanamycin, 50 μg/mL
  Growth temperature: 37°C
  Growth strain: DH5alpha
  Copy number: High Copy
Gene/Insert
  Gene/Insert name: Codon-optimized human Mitoguardin 2 (alt name: MIGA2 (C9orf54, FAM73B))
  Species: H. sapiens (human)
  Insert size (bp): 864
  Entrez Gene: MIGA2 (a.k.a. C9orf54, FAM73B)
  Promoter: T7
  Tag / fusion protein: 6xhis (C terminal on insert)
  Cloning method: Gibson Cloning
  Sequencing primers: 5′ tttaagaaggagatatacatatgGGCGACTATCCGATTCCGCTGAGC; 3′ tggtggtggtggtgctcgagTTGCAGCTCGCCCAGCGG
Terms and licenses: Academic/Nonprofit Terms; Industry Terms: Not Available to Industry
How to cite: pET29-hMIGA2(306-593)-6xhis was a gift from Karin Reinisch (Addgene plasmid # 192837 ; http://n2t.net/addgene:192837 ; RRID:Addgene_192837)
